Addgene plasmid #84814: TF101-STTM-miR408
Purpose: Turning off/down miR408 in Soybean
Depositing lab: Guiliang Tang. Depositing organization: Michigan Technological University. Publication: Construction of short tandem target mimic (STTM) to block the functions of plant and animal microRNAs. Tang G, Yan J, Gu Y, Qiao M, Fan R, Mao Y, Tang X. Methods. 2012 Oct;58(2):118-25. doi: 10.1016/j.ymeth.2012.10.006. Epub 2012 Oct 23. PubMed 23098881.
Backbone
  Vector backbone: TF101
  Backbone manufacturer: Dr. Kang Wang at Iowa State University
  Vector type: Plant Expression
  Selectable markers: Basta
Growth in bacteria
  Bacterial resistance: Spectinomycin, 50 μg/mL
  Growth temperature: 37°C
  Growth strain: DH5alpha
  Copy number: High Copy
Gene/Insert
  Gene/Insert name: STTM-miR408
  Species: Synthetic
  Promoter: unknown
  Cloning method: Restriction Enzyme; 5′ cloning site PacI (unknown if destroyed); 3′ cloning site PacI (unknown if destroyed)
  Sequencing primers: 5′ SP6; 3′ T7
Terms and licenses: Academic/Nonprofit Terms; Industry Terms: Not Available to Industry
How to cite: TF101-STTM-miR408 was a gift from Guiliang Tang (Addgene plasmid # 84814 ; http://n2t.net/addgene:84814 ; RRID:Addgene_84814)
