[The description below was written by a language model from this plasmid's Addgene catalogue record.]
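Description:
TF101-STTM-miR408 is a plant expression plasmid built on the TF101 backbone and designed to reduce or abolish the activity of microRNA miR408 in soybean. In bacteria it is maintained as a high-copy plasmid under spectinomycin selection, and in plants transformed tissue is selected with Basta (the herbicide glufosinate/phosphinothricin). The record does not list the origins of replication, T-DNA borders or the specific herbicide-resistance gene, and no feature table is available to confirm these details.

The payload is a synthetic short tandem target mimic (STTM) directed against miR408, inserted as a cassette into a PacI site on both ends; whether those sites survive cloning is not recorded. In general, an STTM is a non-coding RNA carrying two imperfect binding sites for the target microRNA separated by a short spacer. Each site contains a mismatched bulge at the position where the microRNA would normally direct cleavage, so the transcript binds the microRNA without being efficiently cut. This sequesters the microRNA and promotes its degradation, relieving repression of its endogenous target genes. The promoter driving the STTM is listed as unknown in the record, so the expression pattern and strength cannot be stated. SP6 and T7 primer sites are given for sequencing across the insert.

The construct is intended for loss-of-function studies of miR408 in soybean, allowing the phenotypic and molecular consequences of blocking this microRNA to be examined in stably transformed plants, as part of a broader STTM toolkit for functional analysis of small RNAs.
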