>Addgene plasmid #84814 | TF101-STTM-miR408 | depositor partial sequence | sequence record 162748 | STTM
GCCAGGGAAGCTAAGGCAGTGCAGTTGTTGTTGTTATGGTCTAATTTAAATATGGTCTAAAGAAGAAGAA
TGCCAGGGAAGACTAGGCAGTGCAT
