>Addgene plasmid #84814 | TF101-STTM-miR408 | addgene partial sequence | sequence record 166703 | T7 5'-TAATACGACTCACTATAGGG-3'
AAATGTCAAAGATACAGTCTCAGAAGACCAAAGGGCTATTGAGACTTTTCAACAAAGGGTAATTTCGGGA
AACCTCCTCGGATTCCATTGCCCAGCTATCTGTCACTTCATCGAAAGGACAGTGGAAAAGGAAGGTGGCC
CCTACAAATGCCATCATTGCGATAAAGGAAAGGCTATCATTCAAGATGCCTCTGCCGACAGTGGTCCCAA
AGATGGACCCCCACCCACGAGGAGCATCGTGGGAAAAGAAGACGTTCCAACCACGTCTTCAAAGCAAGTG
GATTGATGTGACATCTCCACTGACGTAAGGGATGACGCACAATCCCACCCCTACTCCAAAAATGTCAAAG
ATACTGTCTCAGAAGACCAAAGGGCTATTGAGACTTTTCAACAAAGGGTAATTTCGGGAAACCTCCTCGG
ATTCCATTGCCCAGCTATCTGTCACCTCATCGAAAGGACAGTAGAAAAGGAAGGTGGCTCCTACAAATGC
CATCATTGCGATAAAGGAAAGGCTATCATTCAAGATGCCTCTGCCGACAGTGGTCCCAAAGATGGACCCC
CACCCACGAGGAGCATCGTGGAAAAAGAAGACGTTCCAACCACGTCTTCAAAGCAAGTGGATTGATGTGA
CATCTCCACTGACATAAGGGATGACGCACAACCCCACTATCCTTCGCAAGACCCTTCCTCTATATAAGGA
AGTTCATTTCATTTGGAGAGGACAGCCCAAGCTTGCCAGGGAAGCTAAGGCAGTGCAGTTGTTGTTGTTA
TGGTCTAATTTAAATATGGTCTAAAGAAGAAGAATGCCAGGGAAGACTAGGCAGTGCATGAAT
