>Addgene plasmid #84814 | TF101-STTM-miR408 | addgene partial sequence | sequence record 166705 | SP6 5'-ATTTAGGTGACACTATAG-3'
TGTGATGGTCTAGAGGTCGCATGCGATCCCCGTCACCGGTGTGAGGGAACTAGTTTTGATCTTGAAAGAT
CTTTTATCTTTAGAGTTAAGGACTCTTTCGTATTTTGGTGGGGTTTTATCCTCTTGAGTTTTGGTCATAG
ACCTATTCATGGCTCTGATACCAATTTTTAAGCGGGGGCTTATGCGGATTATTTCTTAAATTGATAAGGG
GTTATTAGGGGGTATAGGGTATAAATACAATCATTCCCTTAGCGTATAGTATAAGTATAGTAGCGTACCT
CTATCAAATTTCCATCTTCTTACCTTGCACAGGGCCTGCAACCTTATCCTTCCTTGTCTTCCTCCTTCCT
TCCGTCCACTTCATCATATTTAAACCAAACCTACGGGGGAGTCAACGTAACCAACCCTGCCTTAGCATCT
TTTCCCTAACGGCCTCCTGCCTAAGCGGTACTTCTAGCTTCGAACGGCGTCTGGGCTCCAGGTCTAGTCG
TCTCGTGTCTGGTTTATATTCACGACAAAGATCTATAGGGACTTAGGAGATCTGGATTTTAGTACTGGAT
TTTGGTTTTAGGAATTAGAAATTTTATTGATAGAAGTATCTTACAAATACAAATACATACTAAGGGTTTC
TTATATGCTCAACACATGGGCGAAACCCTATAAGAACCCTAATTTCCCTTATCGGGAAACTACTCACACA
TTATTTATGGAGAAAATAGAGAGAGATAGATTTGTAGAGAGAGACTGGTGATTTCAGCGTACCGAATTCA
TGCACTGCCTAGTCTTC
